>Addgene plasmid #184701 | pLV-EF1a-GFP ArgSen delta Degradation Domain | addgene full sequence | sequence record 363312 | Addgene NGS Result
GTGCTACAAGCTAGTACCAGTTGAGCCAGATAAGGTAGAAGAGGCCAATAAAGGAGAGAACACCAGCTTG
TTACACCCTGTGAGCCTGCATGGGATGGATGACCCGGAGAGAGAAGTGTTAGAGTGGAGGTTTGACAGCC
GCCTAGCATTTCATCACGTGGCCCGAGAGCTGCATCCGGAGTACTTCAAGAACTGCTGATATCGAGCTTG
CTACAAGGGACTTTCCGCTGGGGACTTTCCAGGGAGGCGTGGCCTGGGCGGGACTGGGGAGTGGCGAGCC
CTCAGATCCTGCATATAAGCAGCTGCTTTTTGCCTGTACTGGGTCTCTCTGGTTAGACCAGATCTGAGCC
TGGGAGCTCTCTGGCTAACTAGGGAACCCACTGCTTAAGCCTCAATAAAGCTTGCCTTGAGTGCTTCAAG
TAGTGTGTGCCCGTCTGTTGTGTGACTCTGGTAACTAGAGATCCCTCAGACCCTTTTAGTCAGTGTGGAA
AATCTCTAGCAGTAGTAGTTCATGTCATCTTATTATTCAGTATTTATAACTTGCAAAGAAATGAATATCA
GAGAGTGAGAGGCCTTGACATTGCTAGCGTTTACCGTCGACCTCTAGCTAGAGCTTGGCGTAATCATGGT
CATAGCTGTTTCCTGTGTGAAATTGTTATCCGCTCACAATTCCACACAACATACGAGCCGGAAGCATAAA
GTGTAAAGCCTGGGGTGCCTAATGAGTGAGCTAACTCACATTAATTGCGTTGCGCTCACTGCCCGCTTTC
CAGTCGGGAAACCTGTCGTGCCAGCTGCATTAATGAATCGGCCAACGCGCGGGGAGAGGCGGTTTGCGTA
TTGGGCGCTCTTCCGCTTCCTCGCTCACTGACTCGCTGCGCTCGGTCGTTCGGCTGCGGCGAGCGGTATC
AGCTCACTCAAAGGCGGTAATACGGTTATCCACAGAATCAGGGGATAACGCAGGAAAGAACATGTGAGCA
AAAGGCCAGCAAAAGGCCAGGAACCGTAAAAAGGCCGCGTTGCTGGCGTTTTTCCATAGGCTCCGCCCCC
CTGACGAGCATCACAAAAATCGACGCTCAAGTCAGAGGTGGCGAAACCCGACAGGACTATAAAGATACCA
GGCGTTTCCCCCTGGAAGCTCCCTCGTGCGCTCTCCTGTTCCGACCCTGCCGCTTACCGGATACCTGTCC
GCCTTTCTCCCTTCGGGAAGCGTGGCGCTTTCTCATAGCTCACGCTGTAGGTATCTCAGTTCGGTGTAGG
TCGTTCGCTCCAAGCTGGGCTGTGTGCACGAACCCCCCGTTCAGCCCGACCGCTGCGCCTTATCCGGTAA
CTATCGTCTTGAGTCCAACCCGGTAAGACACGACTTATCGCCACTGGCAGCAGCCACTGGTAACAGGATT
AGCAGAGCGAGGTATGTAGGCGGTGCTACAGAGTTCTTGAAGTGGTGGCCTAACTACGGCTACACTAGAA
GAACAGTATTTGGTATCTGCGCTCTGCTGAAGCCAGTTACCTTCGGAAAAAGAGTTGGTAGCTCTTGATC
CGGCAAACAAACCACCGCTGGTAGCGGTGGTTTTTTTGTTTGCAAGCAGCAGATTACGCGCAGAAAAAAA
GGATCTCAAGAAGATCCTTTGATCTTTTCTACGGGGTCTGACGCTCAGTGGAACGAAAACTCACGTTAAG
GGATTTTGGTCATGAGATTATCAAAAAGGATCTTCACCTAGATCCTTTTAAATTAAAAATGAAGTTTTAA
ATCAATCTAAAGTATATATGAGTAAACTTGGTCTGACAGTTACCAATGCTTAATCAGTGAGGCACCTATC
TCAGCGATCTGTCTATTTCGTTCATCCATAGTTGCCTGACTCCCCGTCGTGTAGATAACTACGATACGGG
AGGGCTTACCATCTGGCCCCAGTGCTGCAATGATACCGCGAGACCCACGCTCACCGGCTCCAGATTTATC
AGCAATAAACCAGCCAGCCGGAAGGGCCGAGCGCAGAAGTGGTCCTGCAACTTTATCCGCCTCCATCCAG
TCTATTAATTGTTGCCGGGAAGCTAGAGTAAGTAGTTCGCCAGTTAATAGTTTGCGCAACGTTGTTGCCA
TTGCTACAGGCATCGTGGTGTCACGCTCGTCGTTTGGTATGGCTTCATTCAGCTCCGGTTCCCAACGATC
AAGGCGAGTTACATGATCCCCCATGTTGTGCAAAAAAGCGGTTAGCTCCTTCGGTCCTCCGATCGTTGTC
AGAAGTAAGTTGGCCGCAGTGTTATCACTCATGGTTATGGCAGCACTGCATAATTCTCTTACTGTCATGC
CATCCGTAAGATGCTTTTCTGTGACTGGTGAGTACTCAACCAAGTCATTCTGAGAATAGTGTATGCGGCG
ACCGAGTTGCTCTTGCCCGGCGTCAATACGGGATAATACCGCGCCACATAGCAGAACTTTAAAAGTGCTC
ATCATTGGAAAACGTTCTTCGGGGCGAAAACTCTCAAGGATCTTACCGCTGTTGAGATCCAGTTCGATGT
AACCCACTCGTGCACCCAACTGATCTTCAGCATCTTTTACTTTCACCAGCGTTTCTGGGTGAGCAAAAAC
AGGAAGGCAAAATGCCGCAAAAAAGGGAATAAGGGCGACACGGAAATGTTGAATACTCATACTCTTCCTT
TTTCAATATTATTGAAGCATTTATCAGGGTTATTGTCTCATGAGCGGATACATATTTGAATGTATTTAGA
AAAATAAACAAATAGGGGTTCCGCGCACATTTCCCCGAAAAGTGCCACCTGACGTCGACGGATCGGGAGA
TCAACTTGTTTATTGCAGCTTATAATGGTTACAAATAAAGCAATAGCATCACAAATTTCACAAATAAAGC
ATTTTTTTCACTGCATTCTAGTTGTGGTTTGTCCAAACTCATCAATGTATCTTATCATGTCTGGATCAAC
TGGATAACTCAAGCTAACCAAAATCATCCCAAACTTCCCACCCCATACCCTATTACCACTGCCAATTACC
TGTGGTTTCATTTACTCTAAACCTGTGATTCCTCTGAATTATTTTCATTTTAAAGAAATTGTATTTGTTA
AATATGTACTACAAACTTAGTAGTTGGAAGGGCTAATTCACTCCCAAAGAAGACAAGATATCCTTGATCT
GTGGATCTACCACACACAAGGCTACTTCCCTGATTAGCAGAACTACACACCAGGGCCAGGGGTCAGATAT
CCACTGACCTTTGGATGGTGCTACAAGCTAGTACCAGTTGAGCCAGATAAGGTAGAAGAGGCCAATAAAG
GAGAGAACACCAGCTTGTTACACCCTGTGAGCCTGCATGGGATGGATGACCCGGAGAGAGAAGTGTTAGA
GTGGAGGTTTGACAGCCGCCTAGCATTTCATCACGTGGCCCGAGAGCTGCATCCGGAGTACTTCAAGAAC
TGCTGATATCGAGCTTGCTACAAGGGACTTTCCGCTGGGGACTTTCCAGGGAGGCGTGGCCTGGGCGGGA
CTGGGGAGTGGCGAGCCCTCAGATCCTGCATATAAGCAGCTGCTTTTTGCCTGTACTGGGTCTCTCTGGT
TAGACCAGATCTGAGCCTGGGAGCTCTCTGGCTAACTAGGGAACCCACTGCTTAAGCCTCAATAAAGCTT
GCCTTGAGTGCTTCAAGTAGTGTGTGCCCGTCTGTTGTGTGACTCTGGTAACTAGAGATCCCTCAGACCC
TTTTAGTCAGTGTGGAAAATCTCTAGCAGTGGCGCCCGAACAGGGACTTGAAAGCGAAAGGGAAACCAGA
GGAGCTCTCTCGACGCAGGACTCGGCTTGCTGAAGCGCGCACGGCAAGAGGCGAGGGGCGGCGACTGGTG
AGTACGCCAAAAATTTTGACTAGCGGAGGCTAGAAGGAGAGAGATGGGTGCGAGAGCGTCAGTATTAAGC
GGGGGAGAATTAGATCGCGATGGGAAAAAATTCGGTTAAGGCCAGGGGGAAAGAAAAAATATAAATTAAA
ACATATAGTATGGGCAAGCAGGGAGCTAGAACGATTCGCAGTTAATCCTGGCCTGTTAGAAACATCAGAA
GGCTGTAGACAAATACTGGGACAGCTACAACCATCCCTTCAGACAGGATCAGAAGAACTTAGATCATTAT
ATAATACAGTAGCAACCCTCTATTGTGTGCATCAAAGGATAGAGATAAAAGACACCAAGGAAGCTTTAGA
CAAGATAGAGGAAGAGCAAAACAAAAGTAAGACCACCGCACAGCAAGCGGCCGGCCGCTGATCTTCAGAC
CTGGAGGAGGAGATATGAGGGACAATTGGAGAAGTGAATTATATAAATATAAAGTAGTAAAAATTGAACC
ATTAGGAGTAGCACCCACCAAGGCAAAGAGAAGAGTGGTGCAGAGAGAAAAAAGAGCAGTGGGAATAGGA
GCTTTGTTCCTTGGGTTCTTGGGAGCAGCAGGAAGCACTATGGGCGCAGCGTCAATGACGCTGACGGTAC
AGGCCAGACAATTATTGTCTGGTATAGTGCAGCAGCAGAACAATTTGCTGAGGGCTATTGAGGCGCAACA
GCATCTGTTGCAACTCACAGTCTGGGGCATCAAGCAGCTCCAGGCAAGAATCCTGGCTGTGGAAAGATAC
CTAAAGGATCAACAGCTCCTGGGGATTTGGGGTTGCTCTGGAAAACTCATTTGCACCACTGCTGTGCCTT
GGAATGCTAGTTGGAGTAATAAATCTCTGGAACAGATTTGGAATCACACGACCTGGATGGAGTGGGACAG
AGAAATTAACAATTACACAAGCTTAATACACTCCTTAATTGAAGAATCGCAAAACCAGCAAGAAAAGAAT
GAACAAGAATTATTGGAATTAGATAAATGGGCAAGTTTGTGGAATTGGTTTAACATAACAAATTGGCTGT
GGTATATAAAATTATTCATAATGATAGTAGGAGGCTTGGTAGGTTTAAGAATAGTTTTTGCTGTACTTTC
TATAGTGAATAGAGTTAGGCAGGGATATTCACCATTATCGTTTCAGACCCACCTCCCAACCCCGAGGGGA
CCCGACAGGCCCGAAGGAATAGAAGAAGAAGGTGGAGAGAGAGACAGAGACAGATCCATTCGATTAGTGA
ACGGATCTCGACGGTATCGCCTTTAAAAGAAAAGGGGGGATTGGGGGGTACAGTGCAGGGGAAAGAATAG
TAGACATAATAGCAACAGACATACAAACTAAAGAATTACAAAAACAAATTACAAAAATTCAAAATTTTCG
GGTTTATTACAGGGACAGCAGAGATCCAGTTTATCGATGAGGCCCTTTCGTCTTCACTCGAGGTGCCCGT
CAGTGGGCAGAGCGCACATCGCCCACAGTCCCCGAGAAGTTGGGGGGAGGGGTCGGCAATTGAACCGGTG
CCTAGAGAAGGTGGCGCGGGGTAAACTGGGAAAGTGATGTCGTGTACTGGCTCCGCCTTTTTCCCGAGGG
TGGGGGAGAACCGTATATAAGTGCAGTAGTCGCCGTGAACGTTCTTTTTCGCAACGGGTTTGCCGCCAGA
ACACAGGTAAGTGCCGTGTGTGGTTCCCGCGGGCCTGGCCTCTTTACGGGTTATGGCCCTTGCGTGCCTT
GAATTACTTCCACCTGGCTGCAGTACGTGATTCTTGATCCCGAGCTTCGGGTTGGAAGTGGGTGGGAGAG
TTCGAGGCCTTGCGCTTAAGGAGCCCCTTCGCCTCGTGCTTGAGTTGAGGCCTGGCCTGGGCGCTGGGGC
CGCCGCGTGCGAATCTGGTGGCACCTTCGCGCCTGTCTCGCTGCTTTCGATAAGTCTCTAGCCATTTAAA
ATTTTTGATGACCTGCTGCGACGCTTTTTTTCTGGCAAGATAGTCTTGTAAATGCGGGCCAAGATCTGCA
CACTGGTATTTCGGTTTTTGGGGCCGCGGGCGGCGACGGGGCCCGTGCGTCCCAGCGCACATGTTCGGCG
AGGCGGGGCCTGCGAGCGCGGCCACCGAGAATCGGACGGGGGTAGTCTCAAGCTGGCCGGCCTGCTCTGG
TGCCTGGCCTCGCGCCGCCGTGTATCGCCCCGCCCTGGGCGGCAAGGCTGGCCCGGTCGGCACCAGTTGC
GTGAGCGGAAAGATGGCCGCTTCCCGGCCCTGCTGCAGGGAGCTCAAAATGGAGGACGCGGCGCTCGGGA
GAGCGGGCGGGTGAGTCACCCACACAAAGGAAAAGGGCCTTTCCGTCCTCAGCCGTCGCTTCATGTGACT
CCACGGAGTACCGGGCGCCGTCCAGGCACCTCGATTAGTTCTCGAGCTTTTGGAGTACGTCGTCTTTAGG
TTGGGGGGAGGGGTTTTATGCGATGGAGTTTCCCCACACTGAGTGGGTGGAGACTGAAGTTAGGCCAGCT
TGGCACTTGATGTAATTCTCCTTGGAATTTGCCCTTTTTGAGTTTGGATCTTGGTTCATTCTCAAGCCTC
AGACAGTGGTTCAAAGTTTTTTTCTTCCATTTCAGGTGTCGTGAGGATCTGGCGCGCCCACCATGGCGTT
CGAATCTAGAGGATCAGCGGGTTCAGCGGCAGGTAGCGGCGAGTTCCGCGAAAGGTGCCGGCCACGGGAC
CGCTATAGGCCACGCGAAAGATGCAGGTGTAGGGACCGGATGCGGGCGAGGGAGCGGACGAGACAACGGG
ACAGGTGTAGGTCACGAGAGAGGGAATTCGTCGACGGATCCATGGTGAGCAAGGGCGAGGAGCTGTTCAC
CGGGGTGGTGCCCATCCTGGTCGAGCTGGACGGCGACGTAAACGGCCACAAGTTCAGCGTGTCCGGCGAG
GGCGAGGGCGATGCCACCTACGGCAAGCTGACCCTGAAGTTCATCTGCACCACCGGCAAGCTGCCCGTGC
CCTGGCCCACCCTCGTGACCACCCTGACCTACGGCGTGCAGTGCTTCAGCCGCTACCCCGACCACATGAA
GCAGCACGACTTCTTCAAGTCCGCCATGCCCGAAGGCTACGTCCAGGAGCGCACCATCTTCTTCAAGGAC
GACGGCAACTACAAGACCCGCGCCGAGGTGAAGTTCGAGGGCGACACCCTGGTGAACCGCATCGAGCTGA
AGGGCATCGACTTCAAGGAGGACGGCAACATCCTGGGGCACAAGCTGGAGTACAACTACAACAGCCACAA
CGTCTATATCATGGCCGACAAGCAGAAGAACGGCATCAAGGTGAACTTCAAGATCCGCCACAACATCGAG
GACGGCAGCGTGCAGCTCGCCGACCACTACCAGCAGAACACCCCCATCGGCGACGGCCCCGTGCTGCTGC
CCGACAACCACTACCTGAGCACCCAGTCCGCCCTGAGCAAAGACCCCAACGAGAAGCGCGATCACATGGT
CCTGCTGGAGTTCGTGACCGCCGCCGGGATCACTCTCGGCATGGACGAGCTGTACAAGCCAAAGAAGAAG
CGTAAGGTATAAGCGGCCGCTCTAGAGTCGACGGGCCGCGGTAACAATTGTTAACTAACTTAAGCTAGCA
ACGGTTTCCCTCTAGCGGGATCAATTCCGCCCCCCCCCCCTAACGTTACTGGCCGAAGCCGCTTGGAATA
AGGCCGGTGTGCGTTTGTCTATATGTTATTTTCCACCATATTGCCGTCTTTTGGCAATGTGAGGGCCCGG
AAACCTGGCCCTGTCTTCTTGACGAGCATTCCTAGGGGTCTTTCCCCTCTCGCCAAAGGAATGCAAGGTC
TGTTGAATGTCGTGAAGGAAGCAGTTCCTCTGGAAGCTTCTTGAAGACAAACAACGTCTGTAGCGACCCT
TTGCAGGCAGCGGAACCCCCCACCTGGCGACAGGTGCCTCTGCGGCCAAAAGCCACGTGTATAAGATACA
CCTGCAAAGGCGGCACAACCCCAGTGCCACGTTGTGAGTTGGATAGTTGTGGAAAGAGTCAAATGGCTCT
CCTCAAGCGTATTCAACAAGGGGCTGAAGGATGCCCAGAAGGTACCCCATTGTATGGGATCTGATCTGGG
GCCTCGGTGCACATGCTTTACATGTGTTTAGTCGAGGTTAAAAAAACGTCTAGGCCCCCCGAACCACGGG
GACGTGGTTTTCCTTTGAAAAACACGATAATACCATGACCGAGTACAAGCCCACGGTGCGCCTCGCCACC
CGCGACGACGTCCCCAGGGCCGTACGCACCCTCGCCGCCGCGTTCGCCGACTACCCCGCCACGCGCCACA
CCGTCGATCCGGACCGCCACATCGAGCGGGTCACCGAGCTGCAAGAACTCTTCCTCACGCGCGTCGGGCT
CGACATCGGCAAGGTGTGGGTCGCGGACGACGGCGCCGCGGTGGCGGTCTGGACCACGCCGGAGAGCGTC
GAAGCGGGGGCGGTGTTCGCCGAGATCGGCCCGCGCATGGCCGAGTTGAGCGGTTCCCGGCTGGCCGCGC
AGCAACAGATGGAAGGCCTCCTGGCGCCGCACCGGCCCAAGGAGCCCGCGTGGTTCCTGGCCACCGTCGG
CGTCTCGCCCGACCACCAGGGCAAGGGTCTGGGCAGCGCCGTCGTGCTCCCCGGAGTGGAGGCGGCCGAG
CGCGCCGGGGTGCCCGCCTTCCTGGAGACCTCCGCGCCCCGCAACCTCCCCTTCTACGAGCGGCTCGGCT
TCACCGTCACCGCCGACGTCGAGGTGCCCGAAGGACCGCGCACCTGGTGCATGACCCGCAAGCCCGGTGC
CTGACCCGGGCGGGGCGCGTCTGGAACAATCAACCTCTGGATTACAAAATTTGTGAAAGATTGACTGGTA
TTCTTAACTATGTTGCTCCTTTTACGCTATGTGGATACGCTGCTTTAATGCCTTTGTATCATGCTATTGC
TTCCCGTATGGCTTTCATTTTCTCCTCCTTGTATAAATCCTGGTTGCTGTCTCTTTATGAGGAGTTGTGG
CCCGTTGTCAGGCAACGTGGCGTGGTGTGCACTGTGTTTGCTGACGCAACCCCCACTGGTTGGGGCATTG
CCACCACCTGTCAGCTCCTTTCCGGGACTTTCGCTTTCCCCCTCCCTATTGCCACGGCGGAACTCATCGC
CGCCTGCCTTGCCCGCTGCTGGACAGGGGCTCGGCTGTTGGGCACTGACAATTCCGTGGTGTTGTCGGGG
AAGCTGACGTCCTTTCCATGGCTGCTCGCCTGTGTTGCCACCTGGATTCTGCGCGGGACGTCCTTCTGCT
ACGTCCCTTCGGCCCTCAATCCAGCGGACCTTCCTTCCCGCGGCCTGCTGCCGGCTCTGCGGCCTCTTCC
GCGTCTTCGCCTTCGCCCTCAGACGAGTCGGATCTCCCTTTGGGCCGCCTCCCCGCCTGGAATTAATTCT
GCAGTCGAGACCTAGAAAAACATGGAGCAATCACAAGTAGCAATACAGCAGCTACCAATGCTGATTGTGC
CTGGCTAGAAGCACAAGAGGAGGAGGAGGTGGGTTTTCCAGTCACACCTCAGGTACCTTTAAGACCAATG
ACTTACAAGGCAGCTGTAGATCTTAGCCACTTTTTAAAAGAAAAGAGGGGACTGGAAGGGCTAATTCACT
CCCAACGAAGACAAGATATCCTTGATCTGTGGATCTACCACACACAAGGCTACTTCCCTGATTAGCAGAA
CTACACACCAGGGCCAGGGGTCAGATATCCACTGACCTTTGGATG
Features (pLannotate 1.2.2; 23 found; start..end, strand, type, name):
    244..501     +  LTR            5' LTR (truncated): truncated 5' long terminal repeat (LTR) from HIV-1
    653..669     -  protein_bind   lac operator: The lac repressor binds to the lac operator to inhibit transcription in E. coli. This inhibition can be relieved by adding lactose or isopropyl-β-D-thiogalactopyranoside (IPTG). lac repressor encoded by lacI
    677..707     -  promoter       lac promoter: promoter for the E. coli lac operon
    722..743     -  protein_bind   CAP binding site: CAP binding activates transcription in the presence of cAMP. E. coli catabolite activator protein
    756..848     -  CDS            lacI (fragment): lac repressor; lacI; The lac repressor binds to the lac operator to inhibit transcription in E. coli. This inhibition can be relieved by adding lactose or isopropyl-β-D-thiogalactopyranoside (IPTG).
   1031..1619    -  rep_origin     ori: high-copy-number ColE1/pMB1/pBR322/pUC origin of replication
   1790..2650    -  CDS            AmpR: β-lactamase; bla; confers resistance to ampicillin, carbenicillin, and related antibiotics
   2651..2755    -  promoter       AmpR promoter: bla
   2803..2937    +  polyA_signal   SV40 poly(A) signal: SV40 polyadenylation signal
   3104..3433    +  CDS            nef (fragment): NEF_HV1BR - Experimental evidence at protein level: Swiss-Prot protein existence level 1. Extracellular Nef protein targets CD4(+) T-lymphocytes for apoptosis by interacting with CXCR4 surface receptors (PubMed:14990729). From Human immunodeficiency virus type 1 group M subtype B (isolate BRU/LAI) (HIV-1).
   3481..3738    +  LTR            5' LTR (truncated): truncated 5' long terminal repeat (LTR) from HIV-1
   3785..3910    +  misc_feature   HIV-1 Ψ: packaging signal of human immunodeficiency virus type 1
   3894..4232    +  CDS            HIV-1 gag (fragment): gag protein from human immunodeficiency virus 1; gag
   4407..4640    +  misc_feature   RRE: The Rev response element (RRE) of HIV-1 allows for Rev-dependent mRNA export from the nucleus to the cytoplasm.
   5017..5117    +  CDS            Rev (fragment): human immunodeficiency virus 1 (HIV-1) Rev protein; rev; enhances nuclear export of unspliced and incompletely spliced viral mRNAs
   5132..5247    +  misc_feature   cPPT/CTS: central polypurine tract and central termination sequence of HIV-1 (lacking the first T)
   5325..5536    +  promoter       EF-1α core promoter: core promoter for human elongation factor EF-1α
   5537..6475    +  intron         EF-1α intron A: intron upstream of the start codon of human EF-1α
   6692..7408    +  CDS            EGFP: EGFP is a basic (constitutively fluorescent) green fluorescent protein published in 1996, derived from Aequorea victoria. It is reported to be a rapidly-maturing weak dimer with moderate acid sensitivity.
   7521..8082    +  misc_feature   IRES: internal ribosome entry site (IRES) of the encephalomyocarditis virus (EMCV)
   8085..8684    +  CDS            PuroR: puromycin N-acetyltransferase; pac from Streptomyces alboniger; confers resistance to puromycin
   8708..9296    +  misc_feature   WPRE: woodchuck hepatitis virus posttranscriptional regulatory element
   9313..196     +  CDS            nef (fragment) (across the origin): NEF_HV1BR - Experimental evidence at protein level: Swiss-Prot protein existence level 1. Extracellular Nef protein targets CD4(+) T-lymphocytes for apoptosis by interacting with CXCR4 surface receptors (PubMed:14990729). From Human immunodeficiency virus type 1 group M subtype B (isolate BRU/LAI) (HIV-1).
