[The description below was written by a language model from this plasmid's Addgene catalogue record and pLannotate feature annotations shown in this document.]
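Description:
pLV-EF1a-GFP ArgSen delta Degradation Domain is an HIV-1-based lentiviral transfer plasmid built on the pLV-EF1a-IRES-Puro backbone for stable expression of a synthetic fluorescent reporter in mammalian cells. In bacteria it is maintained as a high-copy plasmid through a ColE1/pUC-type origin and selected with ampicillin via the β-lactamase gene. The annotated viral region includes an upstream LTR, the Ψ packaging signal with an adjoining gag fragment, the Rev response element for Rev-dependent nuclear export of the genomic RNA, the cPPT/CTS element, and a downstream LTR preceded by a nef remnant. Both LTRs are annotated by the software as truncated 5' LTRs. These elements allow the intervening cassette to be packaged into particles when the structural and envelope functions are supplied in trans, and then integrated into target cells.

The payload is driven by the human EF-1α promoter together with its intron A, giving strong constitutive transcription. The 942 bp insert, cloned between AscI and NotI sites, contains an EGFP coding sequence. The insert is longer than the annotated EGFP, so additional sensor sequence flanks it, but this is not annotated in the feature table and the record does not describe its composition. An EMCV IRES follows, allowing puromycin N-acetyltransferase to be translated from the same transcript so that transduced cells can be selected with puromycin. A WPRE then enhances transcript expression.

According to the associated publication title, ArgSen is an intracellular arginine-dependent translation sensor used to follow arginine starvation responses in ASS1-negative cells. As the name indicates, this variant lacks the degradation domain. Its exact experimental role is not stated in the record.
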