Addgene plasmid #184701: pLV-EF1a-GFP ArgSen delta Degradation Domain
Purpose: Lentiviral transfer plasmid for expression of GFP ArgSen delta Degradation Domain
Depositing lab: Brian Van Tine. Depositing organization: Washington University in Saint Louis. Publication: Intracellular arginine-dependent translation sensor reveals the dynamics of arginine starvation response and resistance in ASS1-negative cells. Rogers LC, Zhou J, Baker A, Schutt CR, Panda PK, Van Tine BA. Cancer Metab. 2021 Jan 21;9(1):4. doi: 10.1186/s40170-021-00238-9. PubMed 33478587.
Backbone
  Vector backbone: pLV-EF1a-IRES-Puro
  Backbone manufacturer: Addgene
  Backbone size w/o insert (bp): 8693
  Vector type: Mammalian Expression, Lentiviral
  Selectable markers: Puromycin
Growth in bacteria
  Bacterial resistance: Ampicillin, 100 μg/mL
  Growth temperature: 37°C
  Growth strain: NEB Stable
  Copy number: High Copy
Gene/Insert
  Gene/Insert name: GFP ArgSen delta Degradation Domain
  Species: Synthetic
  Insert size (bp): 942
  Promoter: EF1a
  Cloning method: Restriction Enzyme; 5′ cloning site AscI (not destroyed); 3′ cloning site NotI (not destroyed)
  Sequencing primers: 5′ TCAAGCCTCAGACAGTGGTTC; 3′ CTTCGGCCAGTAACGTTAGG
Terms and licenses: Academic/Nonprofit Terms; Industry Terms: Not Available to Industry
How to cite: pLV-EF1a-GFP ArgSen delta Degradation Domain was a gift from Brian Van Tine (Addgene plasmid # 184701 ; http://n2t.net/addgene:184701 ; RRID:Addgene_184701)
